>Addgene plasmid #174090 | pCRISPaint-mNeon-PuroR | addgene full sequence | sequence record 343260 | Addgene NGS Result
AATAAAATATCTTTATTTTCATTACATCTGTGTGTTGGTTTTTTGTGTGAATCGATAGTACTAACATACG
CTCTCCATCAAAACAAAACGAAACAAAACAAACTAGCAAAATAGGCTGTCCCCAGTGCAAGTGCAGGTGC
CAGAACATTTCTCTTAATGATAGCTAGGATCGCTAGCGGGCCAGTACCCAAAAAGCGGGGGGTCTGGTGG
CAGTGGAGGGGGATCCGTGAGCAAGGGCGAGGAGGATAACGCCTCTCTCCCAGCGACACATGAGTTACAC
ATCTTTGGCTCCATCAACGGTGTGGACTTTGACATGGTGGGTCAGGGCACCGGCAATCCAAATGATGGTT
ATGAGGAGTTAAACCTGAAGTCCACCAAGGGTGACCTCCAGTTCTCCCCCTGGATTCTGGTCCCTCATAT
CGGGTATGGCTTCCATCAGTACCTGCCCTACCCTGACGGGATGTCGCCTTTCCAGGCCGCCATGGTAGAT
GGCTCCGGATACCAAGTCCATCGCACAATGCAGTTTGAAGATGGTGCCTCCCTTACTGTTAACTACCGCT
ACACCTACGAGGGAAGCCACATCAAAGGAGAGGCCCAGGTGAAGGGGACTGGTTTCCCTGCTGACGGTCC
TGTGATGACCAACTCGCTGACCGCTGCGGACTGGTGCAGGTCGAAGAAGACTTACCCCAACGACAAAACC
ATCATCAGTACCTTTAAGTGGAGTTACACCACTGGAAATGGCAAGCGCTACCGGAGCACTGCGCGGACCA
CCTACACCTTTGCCAAGCCAATGGCGGCTAACTATCTGAAGAACCAGCCGATGTACGTGTTCCGTAAGAC
GGAGCTCAAGCACTCCAAGACCGAGCTCAACTTCAAGGAGTGGCAAAAGGCCTTTACCGATGTGATGGGC
ATGGACGAGCTGTACAAGGGATCCGGAGAGGGCAGAGGAAGTCTGCTAACATGCGGTGACGTCGAGGAGA
ATCCTGGCCCAATGACCGAGTACAAGCCCACGGTGCGCCTCGCCACCCGCGACGACGTCCCCAGGGCCGT
ACGCACCCTCGCCGCCGCGTTCGCCGACTACCCCGCCACGCGCCACACCGTCGATCCGGACCGCCACATC
GAGCGGGTCACCGAGCTGCAAGAACTCTTCCTCACGCGCGTCGGGCTCGACATCGGCAAGGTGTGGGTCG
CGGACGACGGCGCCGCGGTGGCGGTCTGGACCACGCCGGAGAGCGTCGAAGCGGGGGCGGTGTTCGCCGA
GATCGGCCCGCGCATGGCCGAGTTGAGCGGTTCCCGGCTGGCCGCGCAGCAACAGATGGAAGGCCTCCTG
GCGCCGCACCGGCCCAAGGAGCCCGCGTGGTTCCTGGCCACCGTCGGCGTCTCGCCCGACCACCAGGGCA
AGGGTCTGGGCAGCGCCGTCGTGCTCCCCGGAGTGGAGGCGGCCGAGCGCGCCGGGGTGCCCGCCTTCCT
GGAGACCTCCGCGCCCCGCAACCTCCCCTTCTACGAGCGGCTCGGCTTCACCGTCACCGCCGACGTCGAG
GTGCCCGAAGGACCGCGCACCTGGTGCATGACCCGCAAGCCCGGTGCCTGAGCGGCCCGCTTCGAGCAGA
CATGATAAGATACATTGATGAGTTTGGACAAACCACAACTAGAATGCAGTGAAAAAAATGCTTTATTTGT
GAAATTTGTGATGCTATTGCTTTATTTGTAACCATTATAAGCTGCAATAAACAAGTTAACAACAACAATT
GCATTCATTTTATGTTTCAGGTTCAGGGGGAGGTGTGGGAGGTTTTTTAAAGCAAGTAAAACCTCTACAA
ATGTGGTAAAATCGATAAGGATCCGTCGACCGATGCCCTTGAGAGCCTTCAACCCAGTCAGCTCCTTCCG
GTGGGCGCGGGGCATGACTATCGTCGCCGCACTTATGACTGTCTTCTTTATCATGCAACTCGTAGGACAG
GTGCCGGCAGCGCTCTTCCGCTTCCTCGCTCACTGACTCGCTGCGCTCGGTCGTTCGGCTGCGGCGAGCG
GTATCAGCTCACTCAAAGGCGGTAATACGGTTATCCACAGAATCAGGGGATAACGCAGGAAAGAACATGT
GAGCAAAAGGCCAGCAAAAGGCCAGGAACCGTAAAAAGGCCGCGTTGCTGGCGTTTTTCCATAGGCTCCG
CCCCCCTGACGAGCATCACAAAAATCGACGCTCAAGTCAGAGGTGGCGAAACCCGACAGGACTATAAAGA
TACCAGGCGTTTCCCCCTGGAAGCTCCCTCGTGCGCTCTCCTGTTCCGACCCTGCCGCTTACCGGATACC
TGTCCGCCTTTCTCCCTTCGGGAAGCGTGGCGCTTTCTCATAGCTCACGCTGTAGGTATCTCAGTTCGGT
GTAGGTCGTTCGCTCCAAGCTGGGCTGTGTGCACGAACCCCCCGTTCAGCCCGACCGCTGCGCCTTATCC
GGTAACTATCGTCTTGAGTCCAACCCGGTAAGACACGACTTATCGCCACTGGCAGCAGCCACTGGTAACA
GGATTAGCAGAGCGAGGTATGTAGGCGGTGCTACAGAGTTCTTGAAGTGGTGGCCTAACTACGGCTACAC
TAGAAGAACAGTATTTGGTATCTGCGCTCTGCTGAAGCCAGTTACCTTCGGAAAAAGAGTTGGTAGCTCT
TGATCCGGCAAACAAACCACCGCTGGTAGCGGTGGTTTTTTTGTTTGCAAGCAGCAGATTACGCGCAGAA
AAAAAGGATCTCAAGAAGATCCTTTGATCTTTTCTACGGGGTCTGACGCTCAGTGGAACGAAAACTCACG
TTAAGGGATTTTGGTCATGAGATTATCAAAAAGGATCTTCACCTAGATCCTTTTAAATTAAAAATGAAGT
TTTAAATCAATCTAAAGTATATATGAGTAAACTTGGTCTGACAGCGGCCGCAAATGCTAAACCACTGCAG
TGGTTACCAGTGCTTGATCAGTGAGGCACCGATCTCAGCGATCTGCCTATTTCGTTCGTCCATAGTGGCC
TGACTCCCCGTCGTGTAGATCACTACGATTCGTGAGGGCTTACCATCAGGCCCCAGCGCAGCAATGATGC
CGCGAGAGCCGCGTTCACCGGCCCCCGATTTGTCAGCAATGAACCAGCCAGCAGGGAGGGCCGAGCGAAG
AAGTGGTCCTGCTACTTTGTCCGCCTCCATCCAGTCTATGAGCTGCTGTCGTGATGCTAGAGTAAGAAGT
TCGCCAGTGAGTAGTTTCCGAAGAGTTGTGGCCATTGCTACTGGCATCGTGGTATCACGCTCGTCGTTCG
GTATGGCTTCGTTCAACTCTGGTTCCCAGCGGTCAAGCCGGGTCACATGATCACCCATATTATGAAGAAA
TGCAGTCAGCTCCTTAGGGCCTCCGATCGTTGTCAGAAGTAAGTTGGCCGCGGTGTTGTCGCTCATGGTA
ATGGCAGCACTACACAATTCTCTTACCGTCATGCCATCCGTAAGATGCTTTTCCGTGACCGGCGAGTACT
CAACCAAGTCGTTTTGTGAGTAGTGTATACGGCGACCAAGCTGCTCTTGCCCGGCGTCTATACGGGACAA
CACCGCGCCACATAGCAGTACTTTGAAAGTGCTCATCATCGGGAATCGTTCTTCGGGGCGGAAAGACTCA
AGGATCTTGCCGCTATTGAGATCCAGTTCGATATAGCCCACTCTTGCACCCAGTTGATCTTCAGCATCTT
TTACTTTCACCAGCGTTTCGGGGTGTGCAAAAACAGGCAAGCAAAATGCCGCAAAGAAGGGAATGAGTGC
GACACGAAAATGTTGGATGCTCATACTCGTCCTTTTTCAATATTATTGAAGCATTTATCAGAGTTACTAG
TACGTCTCTCAAGGATAAGTAAGTAATATTAAGGTACGGGAGGTATTGGACAGGCCGC
Features (pLannotate 1.2.2; 10 found; start..end, strand, type, name):
      1..49      +  polyA_signal   poly(A) signal: synthetic polyadenylation signal
     63..154     +  misc_feature   pause site: RNA polymerase II transcriptional pause signal from the human α2 globin gene
    227..928     +  CDS            mNeonGreen: bright monomeric yellow-green fluorescent protein derived from LanYFP (Shaner et al., 2013)
    992..1591    +  CDS            PuroR: puromycin N-acetyltransferase; pac from Streptomyces alboniger; confers resistance to puromycin
   1616..1737    -  polyA_signal   SV40 poly(A) signal: SV40 polyadenylation signal
   1760..1828    -  CDS            large T antigen (fragment): large T antigen from SV40 (simian virus 40)
   1844..1976    +  CDS            TcR (fragment): tetracycline efflux protein; tet; confers resistance to tetracycline
   2156..2744    -  rep_origin     ori: high-copy-number ColE1/pMB1/pBR322/pUC origin of replication
   2944..3804    -  CDS            AmpR: β-lactamase confers resistance to ampicillin, carbenicillin, and related antibiotics
   3805..3846    -  promoter       AmpR promoter (fragment): bla
