[The description below was written by a language model from this plasmid's Addgene catalogue record and pLannotate feature annotations shown in this document.]
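Description:
pCRISPaint-mNeon-PuroR is a 3.9 kb universal donor plasmid for the CRISPaint gene-tagging system, built on the pCRISPaint backbone and intended for transfection into mammalian cells. In bacteria it is maintained as a high-copy plasmid through a ColE1/pUC-type origin and selected with ampicillin via the β-lactamase gene. The annotation also picks up short fragments of a tetracycline resistance gene and of SV40 large T antigen. These appear to be backbone remnants rather than functional parts.

The payload is a promoterless tag cassette. An mNeonGreen coding sequence (a bright monomeric yellow-green fluorescent protein) is followed on the same strand by the puromycin N-acetyltransferase gene, with an SV40 polyadenylation region downstream. No eukaryotic promoter is annotated. This fits the CRISPaint strategy, in which the donor is linearised in the cell by Cas9 and joined by ligase-4-dependent, homology-independent end joining into a Cas9-cut site near the 3′ end of a target gene's coding sequence. Expression of the tag and the resistance marker then depends on in-frame integration behind the endogenous gene, so puromycin selection enriches for correctly tagged cells. The short gap between the two coding sequences is not annotated, so the record does not say how PuroR is separated from the fusion protein. A synthetic poly(A) signal and an RNA polymerase II pause site lie upstream of mNeonGreen, and they presumably limit spurious read-through transcription from the backbone into the cassette.

The plasmid is used to create C-terminal mNeonGreen fusions of endogenous proteins for live-cell imaging or expression studies. It would be delivered together with separate Cas9 and guide RNA constructs, which are not part of this plasmid.
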