Addgene plasmid #174090: pCRISPaint-mNeon-PuroR
Purpose: CRISPaint gene tagging
Depositing lab: Veit Hornung. Depositing organization: Ludwig-Maximilians-Universitaet Muenchen (LMU). Publication: CRISPaint allows modular base-specific gene tagging using a ligase-4-dependent mechanism. Schmid-Burgk JL, Honing K, Ebert TS, Hornung V. Nat Commun. 2016 Jul 28;7:12338. doi: 10.1038/ncomms12338. PubMed 27465542.
Backbone
  Vector backbone: pCRISPaint
  Backbone size w/o insert (bp): 3210
  Total vector size (bp): 3908
  Vector type: gene tagging
  Selectable markers: Puromycin
Growth in bacteria
  Bacterial resistance: Ampicillin, 100 μg/mL
  Growth temperature: 37°C
  Growth strain: DH5alpha
  Copy number: High Copy
Gene/Insert
  Gene/Insert name: mNeonGreen
  Species: Synthetic
  Insert size (bp): 696
  Cloning method: Restriction Enzyme; 5′ cloning site unknown (unknown if destroyed); 3′ cloning site unknown (unknown if destroyed)
  Sequencing primers: 5′ CGATAGTACTAACATACGCTCTCCA; 3′ CACTGCATTCTAGTTGTGGTTTGTC
Terms and licenses: Academic/Nonprofit Terms; Industry Terms: Not Available to Industry
How to cite: pCRISPaint-mNeon-PuroR was a gift from Veit Hornung (Addgene plasmid # 174090 ; http://n2t.net/addgene:174090 ; RRID:Addgene_174090)
